Addgene plasmid #235753: pYO734
Purpose: Protein expression of ScVPS30 and ZZ-ScVPS38
Depositing lab: Roger Williams. Depositing organization: MRC Laboratory of Molecular Biology. Publication: Structure and flexibility of the endosomal Vps34 complex reveals the basis of its function on membranes. Rostislavleva K, Soler N, Ohashi Y, Zhang L, Pardon E, Burke JE, Masson GR, Johnson C, Steyaert J, Ktistakis NT, Williams RL. Science. 2015 Oct 9;350(6257):aac7365. doi: 10.1126/science.aac7365. PubMed 26450213.
Backbone
  Vector backbone: pRS426
  Vector type: Yeast Expression
Growth in bacteria
  Bacterial resistance: Ampicillin, 100 μg/mL
  Growth temperature: 37°C
  Growth strain: DH5alpha
  Copy number: High Copy
Gene/Insert 1
  Gene/Insert name: VPS30
  Species: S. cerevisiae (budding yeast)
  Entrez Gene: VPS30 (a.k.a. YPL120W, APG6, ATG6, VPT30)
  Cloning method: Restriction Enzyme; 5′ cloning site Unknown (unknown if destroyed)
Gene/Insert 2
  Gene/Insert name: VPS38
  Species: S. cerevisiae (budding yeast)
  Entrez Gene: VPS38 (a.k.a. YLR360W, VPL17)
  Tag / fusion protein: ZZ-3xTEV (N terminal on insert)
Terms and licenses: Academic/Nonprofit Terms; Industry Terms: Not Available to Industry
How to cite: pYO734 was a gift from Roger Williams (Addgene plasmid # 235753 ; http://n2t.net/addgene:235753 ; RRID:Addgene_235753)
