[The description below was written by a language model from this plasmid's Addgene catalogue record and pLannotate feature annotations shown in this document.]
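Description:
pYO734 is a yeast expression plasmid of about 10.8 kb built on the pRS426 backbone, a yeast–E. coli shuttle vector. In bacteria it replicates from a high-copy ColE1/pUC-type origin and is selected with ampicillin through the AmpR β-lactamase gene. In Saccharomyces cerevisiae it is maintained episomally at high copy by the 2μ origin and selected by uracil prototrophy through the URA3 marker, which is also counterselectable with 5-FOA. Remnants of the parental cloning region are still present, including an f1 origin, flanking T7 and T3 promoters, and lacZα and lac promoter fragments. Several small annotated fragments (bom, rop, lacI) appear to be backbone-derived partial matches rather than functional parts.

The payload consists of two tandem expression cassettes in the same orientation, each carrying a budding yeast gene. Each cassette begins with a Gal4-responsive upstream activating sequence followed by a fragment of the TDH3 (GAP) promoter. This arrangement suggests a hybrid galactose-inducible promoter, although the record does not name the promoter or annotate any terminators. The first cassette encodes untagged VPS30 (Atg6, the yeast Beclin 1 homologue). The second encodes VPS38 with an N-terminal ZZ tag, annotated as two IgG-binding units of Staphylococcus aureus protein A. According to the catalogue entry, the tag is followed by three TEV protease sites, so the fusion can be captured on IgG resin and released by TEV cleavage.

Vps30 and Vps38 are subunits of the endosomal Vps34 PI3-kinase complex II. The plasmid is intended for co-overexpressing them in yeast, with the tag on Vps38 serving as the affinity handle for purification. The associated work concerns structural and functional study of this complex.
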