Features (pLannotate 1.2.2; 25 found; start..end, strand, type, name):
    137..186     +  misc_feature   bom (fragment): basis of mobility region from pBR322
    194..409     +  promoter       URA3 promoter: S. cerevisiae URA3
    410..1213    +  CDS            URA3: orotidine-5'-phosphate decarboxylase, required for uracil biosynthesis; S. cerevisiae URA3; yeast auxotrophic marker, counterselectable with 5-fluoroorotic acid (5-FOA)
   1292..1343    +  misc_feature   bom (fragment): basis of mobility region from pBR322
   1371..1799    -  rep_origin     f1 ori (sequence partly withheld): f1 bacteriophage origin of replication; arrow indicates direction of (+) strand synthesis
   1803..1958    -  CDS            lacZα (fragment): LacZα fragment of β-galactosidase; lacZ fragment
   1966..1984    +  promoter       T7 promoter: promoter for bacteriophage T7 RNA polymerase
   2069..2186    +  protein_bind   UAS: upstream activating sequence mediating Gal4-dependent induction Gal4
   2300..2494    +  promoter       GAP promoter (fragment): S. cerevisiae TDH3; promoter for glyceraldehyde-3-phosphate dehydrogenase
   2502..4172    +  CDS            VPS30: BECN1_YEAST - Also known as APG6, ATG6, VPT30. Experimental evidence at protein level: Swiss-Prot protein existence level 1. Required for cytoplasm to vacuole transport (Cvt), autophagy, nucleophagy, and mitophagy, as a part of the autophagy-specific VPS34 PI3-kinase complex I. This complex is essential to recruit the ATG8- phosphatidylinositol conjugate and the ATG12-ATG5 conjugate to the pre- autophagosomal structure. Also involved in endosome-to-Golgi retrograde transport as part of the VPS34 PI3-kinase complex II. This second complex is required for the endosome-to-Golgi retrieval of PEP1
   4531..4648    +  protein_bind   UAS: upstream activating sequence mediating Gal4-dependent induction Gal4
   4762..4956    +  promoter       GAP promoter (fragment): S. cerevisiae TDH3; promoter for glyceraldehyde-3-phosphate dehydrogenase
   5024..5194    +  CDS            ProtA: IgG-binding unit of Staphylococcus aureus protein A
   5198..5368    +  CDS            ProtA: IgG-binding unit of Staphylococcus aureus protein A
   5552..6868    +  CDS            VPS38: VPS38_YEAST - Also known as VPL17. Experimental evidence at protein level: Swiss-Prot protein existence level 1. Involved in endosome-to-Golgi retrograde transport as part of the VPS34 PI3-kinase complex II. This complex is required for the endosome-to-Golgi retrieval of PEP1 and KEX2, and the recruitment of VPS5 and VPS7, two components of the retromer complex, to endosomal membranes (probably through generating a specific pool of phosphatidylinositol 3-phosphate allowing the recruitment of the retromer complex proteins to the endosome). Mediates the interaction between VPS30 and the VPS34-VP
   7205..7223    -  promoter       T3 promoter: promoter for bacteriophage T3 RNA polymerase
   7266..7288    -  protein_bind   lac operator (fragment): The lac repressor binds to the lac operator to inhibit transcription in E. coli. This inhibition can be relieved by adding lactose or isopropyl-β-D-thiogalactopyranoside (IPTG). lac repressor encoded by lacI
   7292..7322    -  promoter       lac promoter: promoter for the E. coli lac operon
   7337..7358    -  protein_bind   CAP binding site: CAP binding activates transcription in the presence of cAMP. E. coli catabolite activator protein
   7371..7463    -  CDS            lacI (fragment): lac repressor; lacI; The lac repressor binds to the lac operator to inhibit transcription in E. coli. This inhibition can be relieved by adding lactose or isopropyl-β-D-thiogalactopyranoside (IPTG).
   7646..8234    -  rep_origin     ori: high-copy-number ColE1/pMB1/pBR322/pUC origin of replication
   8405..9265    -  CDS            AmpR: β-lactamase; bla; confers resistance to ampicillin, carbenicillin, and related antibiotics
   9266..9370    -  promoter       AmpR promoter: bla
   9397..10739   -  rep_origin     2μ ori: yeast 2μ plasmid origin of replication
  10807..35      +  CDS            rop (fragment) (across the origin): Rop protein, which maintains plasmids at low copy number; rop
>Addgene plasmid #235753 | pYO734 | addgene full sequence | sequence record 472829 | Addgene NGS Result
TCGCGCGTTTCGGTGATGACGGTGAAAACCTCTGACACATGCAGCTCCCGGAGACGGTCACAGCTTGTCT
GTAAGCGGATGCCGGGAGCAGACAAGCCCGTCAGGGCGCGTCAGCGGGTGTTGGCGGGTGTCGGGGCTGG
CTTAACTATGCGGCATCAGAGCAGATTGTACTGAGAGTGCACCATACCACCTTTTCAATTCATCATTTTT
TTTTTATTCTTTTTTTTGATTTCGGTTTCCTTGAAATTTTTTTGATTCGGTAATCTCCGAACAGAAGGAA
GAACGAAGGAAGGAGCACAGACTTAGATTGGTATATATACGCATATGTAGTGTTGAAGAAACATGAAATT
GCCCAGTATTCTTAACCCAACTGCACAGAACAAAAACCTGCAGGAAACGAAGATAAATCATGTCGAAAGC
TACATATAAGGAACGTGCTGCTACTCATCCTAGTCCTGTTGCTGCCAAGCTATTTAATATCATGCACGAA
AAGCAAACAAACTTGTGTGCTTCATTGGATGTTCGTACCACCAAGGAATTACTGGAGTTAGTTGAAGCAT
TAGGTCCCAAAATTTGTTTACTAAAAACACATGTGGATATCTTGACTGATTTTTCCATGGAGGGCACAGT
TAAGCCGCTAAAGGCATTATCCGCCAAGTACAATTTTTTACTCTTCGAAGACAGAAAATTTGCTGACATT
GGTAATACAGTCAAATTGCAGTACTCTGCGGGTGTATACAGAATAGCAGAATGGGCAGACATTACGAATG
CACACGGTGTGGTGGGCCCAGGTATTGTTAGCGGTTTGAAGCAGGCGGCAGAAGAAGTAACAAAGGAACC
TAGAGGCCTTTTGATGTTAGCAGAATTGTCATGCAAGGGCTCCCTATCTACTGGAGAATATACTAAGGGT
ACTGTTGACATTGCGAAGAGCGACAAAGATTTTGTTATCGGCTTTATTGCTCAAAGAGACATGGGTGGAA
GAGATGAAGGTTACGATTGGTTGATTATGACACCCGGTGTGGGTTTAGATGACAAGGGAGACGCATTGGG
TCAACAGTATAGAACCGTGGATGATGTGGTCTCTACAGGATCTGACATTATTATTGTTGGAAGAGGACTA
TTTGCAAAGGGAAGGGATGCTAAGGTAGAGGGTGAACGTTACAGAAAAGCAGGCTGGGAAGCATATTTGA
GAAGATGCGGCCAGCAAAACTAAAAAACTGTATTATAAGTAAATGCATGTATACTAAACTCACAAATTAG
AGCTTCAATTTAATTATATCAGTTATTACCCTATGCGGTGTGAAATACCGCACAGATGCGTAAGGAGAAA
ATACCGCATCAGGAAATTGTAAGCGTTAATATTTTGTTAAAATTCGCGTTAAATTTTTGTTAAATCAGCT
CATTTTTTAACCAATAGGCCGAAATCGGCAAAATCCCTTATAAATCAAAAGAATAGACCGAGATAGGGT
[37 nt withheld, positions 1470-1506]
AAAGAACGTGGACTCCAACGTCAAAGG
[49 nt withheld, positions 1534-1582]
T
[91 nt withheld, positions 1584-1674]
G
[124 nt withheld, positions 1676-1799]
CCATTCGCCATTCAGGCTGCGCAACTGTTGGGAAGGGCGATCGGTGCGGGCCTCTTCGCTATTACGCCAG
CTGGCGAAAGGGGGATGTGCTGCAAGGCGATTAAGTTGGGTAACGCCAGGGTTTTCCCAGTCACGACGTT
GTAAAACGACGGCCAGTGAGCGCGCGTAATACGACTCACTATAGGGCGAATTGGGTACCGCTATGACATG
ATTACGAATTGGCGCGCCGGGCCGCGGATCTTTGCAAAGATCCAAAAAAAGCATGCGTACGGATTAGAAG
CCGCCGAGCGGGTGACAGCCCTCCGAAGGAAGACTCTCCTCCGTGCGTCCTCGTCTTCACCGGTCGCGTT
CCTGAAACGCAGATGTGCCTCGCGCCGCACTGCTCCGAACAATAAAGATTCTACAATACTAGCTTTTATG
GTTATGAAGAGGAAAATTGGCAGTAACCTGGCCCCACAAACCTCAAATGAACGAATCAAATTAACAACCA
GATATCTCGACTGAAAAAAAAGGTTTAAACCAGTTCCCTGAAATTATTCCCCTACTTGACTAATAAGTAT
ATAAAGACGGTAGGTATTGATTGTAATTCTGTAAATCTATTTCTTAAACTTCTTGAATTCTACTTTTATA
GTTAGTCTTTTTTTTAGTTTTAAAACACCAAGAACTTAGTTTCGAATAAACACACATAAATAAACCATGG
GCATGAAGTGCCAAACATGTCACCTGCCGCTGCAACTGGACCCATCTTTAGAAGGTCTTAGTTTAACCCA
AAGAAATTTGCTACTTTCAAATAATTCAATTATCACTGCAACGAATGAAAATGTCATCAGCAACAAGGGC
ATCGAAGCCGCAGATAATTGTGGGCCTCAAATACCGAAGGAGAGGCTGAGGCGATTAGGGGAGATTCAGA
ACATAAAAGACTTGAATTTAATAGATGACAAATTGATCACTGATTCGTTTGTTTTTCTTAATCACGATGA
TGATGATAATGCTAATATTACGAGTAATAGCAGAGAGGACCAGCGTTATGGAAATGCCAACGGAAATGAT
AATAAAAAAGCTAATAGTGATACTTCCGATGGAACCAGTACCTTTCGAGATCATGACGAAGAGGAACAAG
AAGCTACGGATGAAGACGAAAACCAACAAATACAATTGAATTCCAAGACTTTGTCCACACAAGTCAACGC
AATGACTAATGTATTTAACATTCTATCTTCTCAAACAAACATAGACTTTCCTATCTGTCAGGACTGCTGT
AACATCTTGATAAACAGACTAAAGAGTGAGTATGATGATGCAATAAAAGAGAGAGATACTTACGCTCAAT
TTTTATCGAAGTTAGAGAGTCAAAACAAAGAAATATCAGAAAGCAATAAAGAAAAGCAGTATTCCCATAA
TCTTTCGGAAAAAGAAAATTTGAAAAAGGAAGAGGAAAGACTCTTGGATCAATTATTACGTTTGGAAATG
ACAGATGATGACTTAGATGGAGAACTAGTTCGTTTACAAGAAAAGAAAGTTCAACTGGAAAATGAGAAAC
TCCAAAAACTGAGTGATCAGAATTTAATGGATTTAAATAACATTCAATTCAACAAAAATTTACAGTCATT
AAAACTGCAATACGAATTATCCTTGAATCAATTAGACAAATTGAGGAAAATCAATATTTTCAATGCTACA
TTCAAAATCTCACATAGCGGCCCCTTTGCCACTATAAATGGATTGAGATTAGGCAGTATACCAGAATCAG
TGGTTCCTTGGAAGGAAATCAATGCAGCACTGGGCCAATTGATTCTTTTACTGGCTACCATAAACAAAAA
CCTGAAGATAAATTTAGTGGACTACGAATTACAACCGATGGGTTCATTTTCCAAAATCAAGAAAAGAATG
GTTAACAGTGTCGAATATAATAATTCCACTACGAACGCTCCCGGTGATTGGTTGATTCTGCCTGTCTACT
ATGATGAGAATTTCAATTTGGGGAGAATCTTCCGCAAGGAAACGAAGTTTGATAAATCATTAGAAACAAC
ATTAGAAATAATAAGCGAAATCACTCGGCAGCTTTCTACGATAGCGTCATCATATTCATCTCAAACACTC
GCAACAAGCCAAGATGAATCTTCAATGAATAACGCAAATGACGTTGAAAATAGTACTTCCATTCTCGAGC
TACCCTATATCATGAATAAGGACAAGATTAATGGATTATCCGTCAAATTGCATGGTAGCAGTCCCAACCT
TGAATGGACAACGGCTATGAAATTTTTATTAACCAATGTAAAGTGGTTGTTAGCGTTTTCTTCCAATTTA
CTATCCAAGTCAATTACCTTAAGCCCTACAGTGAATCACAATGATAAGACCATCAGCGGAAACGGATCCT
AACCCAAGCTTAAGTCGACTTTGTTCCCACTGTACTTTTAGCTCGTACAAAATACAATATACTTTTCATT
TCTCCGTAAACAACATGTTTTCCCATGTAATATCCTTTTCTATTTTTCGTTCCGTTACCAACTTTACACA
TACTTTATATAGCTATTCACTTCTATACACTAAAAAACTAAGACAATTTTAATTTTGCTGCCTGCCATAT
TTCAATTTGTTATAAATTCCTATAATTTATCCTATTAGTAGCTAAAAAAAGATGAATGTGAATCGAATCC
TAAGAGAATTCCCCTCGAAGATCGATCTGGCGGCCGCGGATCTTTGCAAAGATCCAAAAAAAGCATGCGT
ACGGATTAGAAGCCGCCGAGCGGGTGACAGCCCTCCGAAGGAAGACTCTCCTCCGTGCGTCCTCGTCTTC
ACCGGTCGCGTTCCTGAAACGCAGATGTGCCTCGCGCCGCACTGCTCCGAACAATAAAGATTCTACAATA
CTAGCTTTTATGGTTATGAAGAGGAAAATTGGCAGTAACCTGGCCCCACAAACCTCAAATGAACGAATCA
AATTAACAACCAGATATCTCGACTGAAAAAAAAGGTTTAAACCAGTTCCCTGAAATTATTCCCCTACTTG
ACTAATAAGTATATAAAGACGGTAGGTATTGATTGTAATTCTGTAAATCTATTTCTTAAACTTCTTGAAT
TCTACTTTTATAGTTAGTCTTTTTTTTAGTTTTAAAACACCAAGAACTTAGTTTCGAATAAACACACATA
AATAAACCATGATGGGAGCAGGGGCGGGTGCTAGCGAGAACCTGTACTTCCAGGGCGCCCACGATGAAGC
CGTAGACAACAAATTCAACAAAGAACAACAAAACGCGTTCTATGAGATCTTACATTTACCTAACTTAAAC
GAAGAACAACGAAACGCCTTCATCCAAAGTTTAAAAGATGACCCAAGCCAAAGCGCTAACCTTTTAGCAG
AAGCTAAAAAGCTAAATGATGCTCAGGCGCCGAAAGTAGACAACAAATTCAACAAAGAACAACAAAACGC
GTTCTATGAGATCTTACATTTACCTAACTTAAACGAAGAACAACGAAACGCCTTCATCCAAAGTTTAAAA
GATGACCCAAGCCAAAGCGCTAACCTTTTAGCAGAAGCTAAAAAGCTAAATGATGCTCAGGCGCCGAAAG
TAGACGCGGAAAACCTGTATTTCCAGGGAGGCGGATCTTCTAGACCAACTACTGCCTCTGAAAATTTGTA
CTTTCAAGGCGAGTTGAAGACCACTGCTTCTGAAAACTTGTACTTCCAAGGTGAGTTACTCGAGGGTGAA
TTGAAGACTGCTGCTTTGGCTCAACACGACGAAGCCATGGGCATGAAACGGTTCTTACTCAGTCGAAGAC
AGAGACACCTTCGTATGATTTGCTTTCACAATATAAGTCTCTTTAGAGCTAATGGTGACTCCAAATTGAT
CAAGGAATATGGTGATGGATTTATACCATGTTTCTTTATCTTGGAATCCATAAGAGGGGAGCTGCTTTAT
GTGAGCGAGGTACAATCAGGTTCTTTGCGTAAACTCTCTTTTCAGGAATTACCAAAACTAACTGGTGCAT
CTACTATGATTGTCCTAAAATTGGTAGGACTAGTTCCGAGTGATATTTTGTGTACCATAAGTTCAGATAA
AAATGGTATCATTGACGATAAATGGTGCGTTTTATGTACCTACACGATAGATCTTAACAAGTTACAACCC
ATAAATGAAGACACAGTTCTAATTACAGGCACCAACGCACCAGTACTTGATTTAATAGATGGATCCTACA
CATTGGCTGCAGAAAAAATTAAGCCACTAAAGGGCCTTGTTAGTTCTCACAAAAGGAATATAAGTCAAGT
CAAGATCAAATTTTCATTGGCATATAGCTCTTTACTAAAATTAAACAAACTATTGGAGTATTCTTCCCAA
GTCCATGAGGAAATCAATGAAATTTCCAGCAAAATAGAAGATGACTTTTTGTCACTCAAGAATCAAAATC
ATTGGTATATGAGAACAGTACAGAAGTCCATAGAAACGCTAGAAAAGGAAGTCCTACAAAGGAAAAAAAG
CAAGAAAAATATAGAAATGGCGCAACTCGAGAGTAATGATACTATCAACCATTCTAAAACAGAACTGTCT
CTGATGTCGCAGGACGAGTCTATAAATGATGACTATGGAAGCATATATTCTAGATTTGTGCAAATAAAAG
ATAGGTTGGACCAACTGAGGTTTAAGAAACTGTATCAGCTGATAGGGATCTTCCATTCAACGGATTTATT
TAATTCAGATAGAGGCTATATTTACTTTGAAAAACCTTCTAGCGTAAATGATGTTATTAATAGGCTCAAG
CTAAAACCTTTGAATATAGAGATATTACTTAGACAAGCCGGCGAATCCACAAAGCACAGAGAATATGTAA
ACAGCCAGTTGGGTTATTACCTTTTATTTCTCCATTTGACAGCCATCCAAATTTTCAAGGCTCCTTTACC
CTATAGACTAATGTATTATGGTAGTACATCAGTGATCGACAGTCAATATCCGTTGTATTTCACTGATCAA
ATGATTTCTAAGCATCAAGCAAAGCTGATTAAAGCCATACATTATTTTAATGCTGATATATTGCAATTTA
AACAGATTCTGGAGAATTACCGTCCAACAGGATCCTAACCCAAGCTTAAGTCGACTTTGTTCCCACTGTA
CTTTTAGCTCGTACAAAATACAATATACTTTTCATTTCTCCGTAAACAACATGTTTTCCCATGTAATATC
CTTTTCTATTTTTCGTTCCGTTACCAACTTTACACATACTTTATATAGCTATTCACTTCTATACACTAAA
AAACTAAGACAATTTTAATTTTGCTGCCTGCCATATTTCAATTTGTTATAAATTCCTATAATTTATCCTA
TTAGTAGCTAAAAAAAGATGAATGTGAATCGAATCCTAAGAGAATTCCCCTCGAAGATCGATCTGGCGAG
CTCCAGCTTTTGTTCCCTTTAGTGAGGGTTAATTGCGCGCTTGGCGTAATCATGGTCATAGCTGTTTCCT
GTGTGAAATTGTTATCCGCTCACAATTCCACACAACATACGAGCCGGAAGCATAAAGTGTAAAGCCTGGG
GTGCCTAATGAGTGAGCTAACTCACATTAATTGCGTTGCGCTCACTGCCCGCTTTCCAGTCGGGAAACCT
GTCGTGCCAGCTGCATTAATGAATCGGCCAACGCGCGGGGAGAGGCGGTTTGCGTATTGGGCGCTCTTCC
GCTTCCTCGCTCACTGACTCGCTGCGCTCGGTCGTTCGGCTGCGGCGAGCGGTATCAGCTCACTCAAAGG
CGGTAATACGGTTATCCACAGAATCAGGGGATAACGCAGGAAAGAACATGTGAGCAAAAGGCCAGCAAAA
GGCCAGGAACCGTAAAAAGGCCGCGTTGCTGGCGTTTTTCCATAGGCTCCGCCCCCCTGACGAGCATCAC
AAAAATCGACGCTCAAGTCAGAGGTGGCGAAACCCGACAGGACTATAAAGATACCAGGCGTTTCCCCCTG
GAAGCTCCCTCGTGCGCTCTCCTGTTCCGACCCTGCCGCTTACCGGATACCTGTCCGCCTTTCTCCCTTC
GGGAAGCGTGGCGCTTTCTCATAGCTCACGCTGTAGGTATCTCAGTTCGGTGTAGGTCGTTCGCTCCAAG
CTGGGCTGTGTGCACGAACCCCCCGTTCAGCCCGACCGCTGCGCCTTATCCGGTAACTATCGTCTTGAGT
CCAACCCGGTAAGACACGACTTATCGCCACTGGCAGCAGCCACTGGTAACAGGATTAGCAGAGCGAGGTA
TGTAGGCGGTGCTACAGAGTTCTTGAAGTGGTGGCCTAACTACGGCTACACTAGAAGAACAGTATTTGGT
ATCTGCGCTCTGCTGAAGCCAGTTACCTTCGGAAAAAGAGTTGGTAGCTCTTGATCCGGCAAACAAACCA
CCGCTGGTAGCGGTGGTTTTTTTGTTTGCAAGCAGCAGATTACGCGCAGAAAAAAAGGATCTCAAGAAGA
TCCTTTGATCTTTTCTACGGGGTCTGACGCTCAGTGGAACGAAAACTCACGTTAAGGGATTTTGGTCATG
AGATTATCAAAAAGGATCTTCACCTAGATCCTTTTAAATTAAAAATGAAGTTTTAAATCAATCTAAAGTA
TATATGAGTAAACTTGGTCTGACAGTTACCAATGCTTAATCAGTGAGGCACCTATCTCAGCGATCTGTCT
ATTTCGTTCATCCATAGTTGCCTGACTCCCCGTCGTGTAGATAACTACGATACGGGAGGGCTTACCATCT
GGCCCCAGTGCTGCAATGATACCGCGAGACCCACGCTCACCGGCTCCAGATTTATCAGCAATAAACCAGC
CAGCCGGAAGGGCCGAGCGCAGAAGTGGTCCTGCAACTTTATCCGCCTCCATCCAGTCTATTAATTGTTG
CCGGGAAGCTAGAGTAAGTAGTTCGCCAGTTAATAGTTTGCGCAACGTTGTTGCCATTGCTACAGGCATC
GTGGTGTCACGCTCGTCGTTTGGTATGGCTTCATTCAGCTCCGGTTCCCAACGATCAAGGCGAGTTACAT
GATCCCCCATGTTGTGCAAAAAAGCGGTTAGCTCCTTCGGTCCTCCGATCGTTGTCAGAAGTAAGTTGGC
CGCAGTGTTATCACTCATGGTTATGGCAGCACTGCATAATTCTCTTACTGTCATGCCATCCGTAAGATGC
TTTTCTGTGACTGGTGAGTACTCAACCAAGTCATTCTGAGAATAGTGTATGCGGCGACCGAGTTGCTCTT
GCCCGGCGTCAATACGGGATAATACCGCGCCACATAGCAGAACTTTAAAAGTGCTCATCATTGGAAAACG
TTCTTCGGGGCGAAAACTCTCAAGGATCTTACCGCTGTTGAGATCCAGTTCGATGTAACCCACTCGTGCA
CCCAACTGATCTTCAGCATCTTTTACTTTCACCAGCGTTTCTGGGTGAGCAAAAACAGGAAGGCAAAATG
CCGCAAAAAAGGGAATAAGGGCGACACGGAAATGTTGAATACTCATACTCTTCCTTTTTCAATATTATTG
AAGCATTTATCAGGGTTATTGTCTCATGAGCGGATACATATTTGAATGTATTTAGAAAAATAAACAAATA
GGGGTTCCGCGCACATTTCCCCGAAAAGTGCCACCTGAACGAAGCATCTGTGCTTCATTTTGTAGAACAA
AAATGCAACGCGAGAGCGCTAATTTTTCAAACAAAGAATCTGAGCTGCATTTTTACAGAACAGAAATGCA
ACGCGAAAGCGCTATTTTACCAACGAAGAATCTGTGCTTCATTTTTGTAAAACAAAAATGCAACGCGAGA
GCGCTAATTTTTCAAACAAAGAATCTGAGCTGCATTTTTACAGAACAGAAATGCAACGCGAGAGCGCTAT
TTTACCAACAAAGAATCTATACTTCTTTTTTGTTCTACAAAAATGCATCCCGAGAGCGCTATTTTTCTAA
CAAAGCATCTTAGATTACTTTTTTTCTCCTTTGTGCGCTCTATAATGCAGTCTCTTGATAACTTTTTGCA
CTGTAGGTCCGTTAAGGTTAGAAGAAGGCTACTTTGGTGTCTATTTTCTCTTCCATAAAAAAAGCCTGAC
TCCACTTCCCGCGTTTACTGATTACTAGCGAAGCTGCGGGTGCATTTTTTCAAGATAAAGGCATCCCCGA
TTATATTCTATACCGATGTGGATTGCGCATACTTTGTGAACAGAAAGTGATAGCGTTGATGATTCTTCAT
TGGTCAGAAAATTATGAACGGTTTCTTCTATTTTGTCTCTATATACTACGTATAGGAAATGTTTACATTT
TCGTATTGTTTTCGATTCACTCTATGAATAGTTCTTACTACAATTTTTTTGTCTAAAGAGTAATACTAGA
GATAAACATAAAAAATGTAGAGGTCGAGTTTAGATGCAAGTTCAAGGAGCGAAAGGTGGATGGGTAGGTT
ATATAGGGATATAGCACAGAGATATATAGCAAAGAGATACTTTTGAGCAATGTTTGTGGAAGCGGTATTC
GCAATATTTTAGTAGCTCGTTACAGTCCGGTGCGTTTTTGGTTTTTTGAAAGTGCGTCTTCAGAGCGCTT
TTGGTTTTCAAAAGCGCTCTGAAGTTCCTATACTTTCTAGAGAATAGGAACTTCGGAATAGGAACTTCAA
AGCGTTTCCGAAAACGAGCGCTTCCGAAAATGCAACGCGAGCTGCGCACATACAGCTCACTGTTCACGTC
GCACCTATATCTGCGTGTTGCCTGTATATATATATACATGAGAAGAACGGCATAGTGCGTGTTTATGCTT
AAATGCGTACTTATATGCGTCTATTTATGTAGGATGAAAGGTAGTCTAGTACCTCCTGTGATATTATCCC
ATTCCATGCGGGGTATCGTATGCTTCCTTCAGCACTACCCTTTAGCTGTTCTATATGCTGCCACTCCTCA
ATTGGATTAGTCTCATCCTTCAATGCTATCATTTCCTTTGATATTGGATCATACTAAGAAACCATTATTA
TCATGACATTAACCTATAAAAATAGGCGTATCACGAGGCCCTTTCGTC
